Addgene plasmid #129005: pMM0638
Purpose: Integration vector for optogenetic machinery (pSTRONG-VP16-CIB1/pMEDIUM-ZCRY2PHR) and pZF-mRUBY2
Depositing lab: Megan McClean. Depositing organization: University of Wisconsin, Madison. Publication: A yeast optogenetic toolkit (yOTK) for gene expression control in Saccharomyces cerevisiae. An-Adirekkun JM, Stewart CJ, Geller SH, Patel MT, Melendez J, Oakes BL, Noyes MB, McClean MN. Biotechnol Bioeng. 2019 Dec 2. doi: 10.1002/bit.27234. PubMed 31788779.
Backbone
  Vector backbone: NA
  Vector type: Yeast Expression
Growth in bacteria
  Bacterial resistance: Kanamycin, 50 μg/mL
  Growth temperature: 37°C
  Growth strain: DH5alpha
  Copy number: High Copy
Gene/Insert
  Gene/Insert name: 5' URA3 -pTEF1-SV40NLS-VP16-CIB1-tENO1-pRPL18B-SV40NLS-ZiF268DBD-CRY2PHR-tSSA1-pZF(BS)-mRUBY2-tADH1-URA3 URA3 3'- KanR-ColE1
  Species: S. cerevisiae (budding yeast)
  Cloning method: Restriction Enzyme; 5′ cloning site unknown (unknown if destroyed); 3′ cloning site unknown (unknown if destroyed)
Terms and licenses: Academic/Nonprofit Terms; Industry Terms: Not Available to Industry
How to cite: pMM0638 was a gift from Megan McClean (Addgene plasmid # 129005 ; http://n2t.net/addgene:129005 ; RRID:Addgene_129005)
