[The description below was written by a language model from this plasmid's Addgene catalogue record and pLannotate feature annotations shown in this document.]
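Description:
pMM0638 is a 10.8 kb yeast integration vector from a Saccharomyces cerevisiae optogenetic toolkit. It carries a complete blue-light-responsive gene expression system together with a fluorescent reporter. In E. coli it is propagated as a high-copy plasmid through a ColE1-type origin and selected with kanamycin (KanR, aph(3')-Ia). No yeast replication origin is annotated. The payload is instead bracketed by 5' and 3' URA3-locus homology, and the GEA2 and TIM9 fragments detected on either side of the cassette appear to be neighbouring genomic sequence within these arms. A full URA3 promoter and coding sequence provides uracil prototrophy selection of integrants, and it is counterselectable with 5-FOA.

The payload comprises three transcription units. The strong constitutive TEF1 promoter drives an SV40 NLS-VP16 activation domain-CIB1 fusion, terminated by tENO1 according to the insert name. The medium-strength RPL18B promoter drives an SV40 NLS-Zif268 zinc-finger DNA-binding domain-CRY2PHR fusion with the SSA1 terminator. The annotation software labels the zinc-finger segment as a ZFHD1 fragment, and it does not detect the RPL18B promoter or the ENO1 and SSA1 terminators, so these rest on the catalogue entry alone. The third unit is a pZF(BS) promoter upstream of mRuby2 and the ADH1 terminator. GAL10 and GAL1 promoter fragments are annotated in this region, which suggests a GAL1-derived promoter carrying zinc-finger binding sites.

Blue light induces CRY2PHR to bind CIB1, which recruits VP16 to the DNA-bound zinc-finger protein and activates mRuby2 transcription. The construct therefore gives a single-integration strain with red fluorescence as the readout of light-induced expression, useful for characterising or benchmarking this split transcription factor configuration.
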