Features (pLannotate 1.2.2; 18 found; start..end, strand, type, name):
      7..210     +  CDS            VP16 AD (fragment): transcriptional activation domain of herpes simplex virus protein VP16 (Triezenberg et al., 1988; Cousens et al., 1989); UL48
    213..231     +  promoter       T7 promoter: promoter for bacteriophage T7 RNA polymerase
    256..1260    +  CDS            BHLH63: BH063_ARATH - Also known as CIB1, EN84. Experimental evidence at protein level: Swiss-Prot protein existence level 1. Transcription factor that binds DNA to G box 5'-CACGTG-3' and, to a lower extent, to E-box 5'-CANNTG-3' in vitro. Binds to chromatin DNA of the FT gene and promotes its expression, and thus triggers flowering in response to blue light. From Arabidopsis thaliana (Mouse-ear cress).
   2324..2495    +  CDS            ZFHD1 (DNA binding domain) (fragment): composite human DNA-binding domain composed of domains from the transcription factors Zif268 and Oct-1 (Pomerantz et al., 1995)
   2588..4081    +  CDS            CRY2PHR: N-terminal photolyase homology region of Arabidopsis thaliana cryptochrome 2 binds to CIB1 upon exposure to blue light (Kennedy et al., 2010)
   4396..4607    +  promoter       GAL10 promoter (fragment): S. cerevisiae GAL10; inducible promoter, regulated by Gal4
   4651..5041    +  promoter       GAL1 promoter (fragment): S. cerevisiae GAL1; inducible promoter, regulated by Gal4
   5059..5769    +  CDS            mRuby2: mRuby2 is a basic (constitutively fluorescent) red fluorescent protein published in 2012, derived from Entacmaea quadricolor. It has moderate acid sensitivity.
   5785..5972    +  terminator     ADH1 terminator: S. cerevisiae ADH1; transcription terminator for the S. cerevisiae alcohol dehydrogenase 1 (ADH1) gene
   6058..6234    +  promoter       URA3 promoter (fragment): S. cerevisiae URA3
   6235..7038    +  CDS            URA3: orotidine-5'-phosphate decarboxylase, required for uracil biosynthesis; S. cerevisiae URA3; yeast auxotrophic marker, counterselectable with 5-fluoroorotic acid (5-FOA)
   7306..7566    +  CDS            TIM9: TIM9_YEAST - Experimental evidence at protein level: Swiss-Prot protein existence level 1. Mitochondrial intermembrane chaperone that participates in the import and insertion of multi-pass transmembrane proteins into the mitochondrial inner membrane. Also required for the transfer of beta- barrel precursors from the TOM complex to the sorting and assembly machinery (SAM complex) of the outer membrane. Acts as a chaperone-like protein that protects the hydrophobic precursors from aggregation and guide them through the mitochondrial intermembrane space. Compared to TIM10, it may have a strong st
   7680..8495    -  CDS            KanR: aminoglycoside phosphotransferase; aph(3')-Ia; confers resistance to kanamycin in bacteria or G418 (Geneticin®) in eukaryotes
   8720..9308    +  rep_origin     ori: high-copy-number ColE1/pMB1/pBR322/pUC origin of replication
   9415..9771    +  CDS            GEA2 (fragment): GEA2_YEAST - Experimental evidence at protein level: Swiss-Prot protein existence level 1. Activates the ARF proteins by exchanging bound GDP for free GTP. Plays a role in maintaining mitochondrial morphology (PubMed:25190516). From Saccharomyces cerevisiae (strain ATCC 204508 / S288c) (Baker's yeast).
   9968..10105   +  CDS            MRL1 (fragment): MRL1_YEAST - Experimental evidence at protein level: Swiss-Prot protein existence level 1. Sorting receptor involved in the transport of vacuolar enzymes from the Golgi complex to the vacuole. Involved in the delivery and maturation of PEP4 (vacuolar proteinase A) and PRB1 (vacuolar proteinase B). From Saccharomyces cerevisiae (strain ATCC 204508 / S288c) (Baker's yeast).
  10267..10674   +  promoter       TEF1 promoter: S. cerevisiae TEF1; promoter for EF-1α
  10724..10743   +  CDS            SV40 NLS (fragment): nuclear localization signal of SV40 (simian virus 40) large T antigen
>Addgene plasmid #129005 | pMM0638 | addgene full sequence | sequence record 261246 | Addgene NGS Result
GCCTCGGAGCTCCACTTAGACGGCGAGGACGTGGCGATGGCGCATGCCGACGCGCTAGACGATTTCGATC
TGGACATGTTGGGGGACGGGGATTCCCCGGGTCCGGGATTTACCCCCCACGACTCCGCCCCCTACGGCGC
TCTGGATATGGCCGACTTCGAGTTTGAGCAGATGTTTACCGATGCCCTTGGAATTGACGAGTACGGTGGG
TTTAATACGACTCACTATAGGGCGAGCGCCGAAGCTAGCGCCACCATGAATGGAGCTATAGGAGGTGACC
TTTTGCTCAATTTTCCTGACATGTCGGTCCTAGAGCGCCAAAGGGCTCACCTCAAGTACCTCAATCCCAC
CTTTGATTCTCCTCTCGCCGGCTTCTTTGCCGATTCTTCAATGATTACCGGCGGCGAGATGGACAGCTAT
CTTTCGACTGCCGGTTTGAATCTTCCGATGATGTACGGTGAAACGACGGTGGAAGGTGATTCAAGACTCT
CAATTTCGCCGGAAACGACGCTTGGGACTGGAAATTTCAAGAAACGGAAGTTTGATACAGAGACTAAGGA
TTGTAATGAGAAGAAGAAGAAGATGACGATGAACAGAGATGACCTAGTAGAAGAAGGAGAAGAAGAGAAG
TCGAAAATAACAGAGCAAAACAATGGGAGCACAAAAAGCATCAAGAAGATGAAACACAAAGCCAAGAAAG
AAGAGAACAATTTCTCTAATGATTCATCTAAAGTGACGAAGGAATTGGAGAAAACGGATTATATTCATGT
TCGTGCACGACGAGGCCAAGCCACTGATAGTCACAGCATAGCAGAACGAGTTAGAAGAGAAAAGATCAGT
GAGAGAATGAAGTTTCTACAAGATTTGGTTCCTGGATGCGACAAGATCACAGGCAAAGCAGGGATGCTTG
ATGAAATCATTAACTATGTTCAGTCTCTTCAGAGACAAATCGAGTTCTTATCGATGAAACTAGCAATTGT
GAATCCAAGGCCGGATTTTGATATGGATGACATTTTTGCCAAAGAGGTTGCCTCAACTCCAATGACTGTG
GTGCCATCTCCTGAAATGGTTCTTTCCGGTTATTCTCATGAGATGGTTCACTCTGGTTATTCTAGTGAGA
TGGTTAACTCCGGTTACCTTCATGTCAATCCAATGCAGCAAGTGAATACCAGTTCTGATCCATTGTCATG
CTTCAACAATGGCGAAGCTCCTTCGATGTGGGACTCTCATGTGCAGAATCTCTATGGCAATTTAGGAGTA
CCGGTCATCGAGCTCGAGCTGCAGATGAATCGTAGATACGGATCCTAACTCGAGAGCTTTTGATTAAGCC
TTCTAGTCCAAAAAACACGTTTTTTTGTCATTTATTTCATTTTCTTAGAATAGTTTAGTTTATTCATTTT
ATAGTCACGAATGTTTTATGATTCTATATAGGGTTGCAAACAAGCATTTTTCATTTTATGTTAAAACAAT
TTCAGGTTTACCTTTTATTCTGCTTGTGGTGACGCGTGTATCCGCCCGCTCTTTTGGTCACCCATGTATG
CTGCCAAACCAGATGTCAACACAGCTACAACGAAGAGGATGTCCAATATTTTTTTTAAGGAATAAGGATA
CTTCAAGACTAGATTCCCCCCTGCATTCCCATCAGAACCGTAAACCTTGGCGCTTTCCTTGGGAAGTATT
CAAGAAGTGCCTTGTCCGGTTTCTGTGGCTCACAAACCAGCGCGCCCGATATGGCTTTCTTTTCACTTAT
GAATGTACCAGTACGGGACAATTAGAACGCTCCTGTAACAATCTCTTTGCAAATGTGGGGTTACATTCTA
ACCATGTCACACTGCTGACGAAATTCAAAGTAAAAAAAAATGGGACCACGTCTTGAGAACGATAGATTTT
CTTTATTTTACATTGAACAGTCGTTGTCTCAGCGCGCTTTATGTTTTCATTCATACTTCATATTATAAAA
TAACAAAAGAAGAATTTCATATTCACGCCCAAGAAATCAGGCTGCTTTCCAAATGCAATTGACACTTCAT
TAGCCATCACACAAAACTCTTTCTTGCTGGAGCTTCTTTTAAAAAAGACCTCAGTACACCAAACACGTTA
CCCGACCTCGTTATTTTACGACAACTATGATAAAATTCTGAAGAAAAAATAAAAAAATTTTCATACTTCT
TGCTTTTATTTAAACCATTGAATGATTTCTTTTGAACAAAACTACCTGTTTCACCAAAGGAAATAGAAAG
AAAAAATCAATTAGAAGAAAACAAAAAACAAAAGATCTATGGCCCCCAAGAAGAAGAGGAAGGTTGGTAT
TCACGGGGGTACCCGCCCATATGCTTGCCCTGTCGAGTCCTGCGATCGCCGCTTTTCTCGCTCGGATGAG
CTTACCCGCCATATCCGCATCCATACCGGTCAGAAGCCCTTCCAGTGTCGAATCTGCATGCGTAACTTCA
GTCGTAGTGACCACCTTACCACCCACATCCGCACCCACACAGGCGAGAAGCCTTTTGCCTGTGACATTTG
TGGGAGGAAGTTTGCCAGGAGTGATGAACGCAAGAGGCATACCAAAATCCATACAGGTGCTAGCTTCATG
AAGATGGACAAAAAGACTATAGTTTGGTTTAGAAGAGATCTAAGGATTGAGGATAATCCTGCATTAGCAG
CAGCTGCTCACGAAGGATCTGTTTTTCCTGTCTTCATTTGGTGTCCTGAAGAAGAAGGACAGTTTTATCC
TGGAAGAGCTTCAAGATGGTGGATGAAACAATCACTTGCTCACTTATCTCAATCCTTGAAGGCTCTTGGA
TCTGACCTCACTTTAATCAAAACCCACAACACGATTTCAGCGATCTTGGATTGTATCCGCGTTACCGGTG
CTACAAAAGTCGTCTTTAACCACCTCTATGATCCTGTTTCGTTAGTTCGGGACCATACCGTAAAGGAGAA
GCTGGTGGAACGTGGGATCTCTGTGCAAAGCTACAATGGAGATCTATTGTATGAACCGTGGGAGATATAC
TGCGAAAAGGGCAAACCTTTTACGAGTTTCAATTCTTACTGGAAGAAATGCTTAGATATGTCGATTGAAT
CCGTTATGCTTCCTCCTCCTTGGCGGTTGATGCCAATAACTGCAGCGGCTGAAGCGATTTGGGCGTGTTC
GATTGAAGAACTAGGGCTGGAGAATGAGGCCGAGAAACCGAGCAATGCGTTGTTAACTAGAGCTTGGAGT
CCAGGATGGAGCAATGCTGATAAGTTACTAAATGAGTTCATCGAGAAGCAGTTGATAGATTATGCAAAGA
ACAGCAAGAAAGTTGTTGGGAATTCTACTTCACTACTTTCTCCGTATCTCCATTTCGGGGAAATAAGCGT
CAGACACGTTTTCCAGTGTGCCCGGATGAAACAAATTATATGGGCAAGAGATAAGAACAGTGAAGGAGAA
GAAAGTGCAGATCTTTTTCTTAGGGGAATCGGTTTAAGAGAGTATTCTCGGTATATATGTTTCAACTTCC
CGTTTACTCACGAGCAATCGTTGTTGAGTCATCTTCGGTTTTTCCCTTGGGATGCTGATGTTGATAAGTT
CAAGGCCTGGAGACAAGGCAGGACCGGTTATCCGTTGGTGGATGCCGGAATGAGAGAGCTTTGGGCTACC
GGATGGATGCATAACAGAATAAGAGTGATTGTTTCAAGCTTTGCTGTGAAGTTTCTTCTCCTTCCATGGA
AATGGGGAATGAAGTATTTCTGGGATACACTTTTGGATGCTGATTTGGAATGTGACATCCTTGGCTGGCA
GTATATCTCTGGGAGTATCCCCGATGGCCACGAGCTTGATCGCTTGGACAATCCCGCGTTACAAGGCGCC
AAATATGACCCAGAAGGTGAGTACATAAGGCAATGGCTTCCCGAGCTTGCGAGATTGCCAACTGAATGGA
TCCATCATCCATGGGACGCTCCTTTAACCGTACTCAAAGCTTCTGGTGTGGAACTCGGAACAAACTATGC
GAAACCCATTGTAGACATCGACACAGCTCGTGAGCTACTAGCTAAAGCTATTTCAAGAACCCGTGAAGCA
CAGATCATGATCGGAGCAGCAGCCCGGGGATCCTAACTCGAGGCCAATTGGTGCGGCAATTGATAATAAC
GAAAATGTCTTTTAATGATCTGGGTATAATGAGGAATTTTCCGAACGTTTTTACTTTATATATATATATA
CATGTAACATATATTCTATACGCTATAGAGAAAGGAAATTTTTCAATTAAAAAAAAAATAGAGAAAGAGT
TTCACTTCTTGATTATCGCTAACACTAATGGTTGAAGTACTGCTACTTTAATTTTATGCTGGATGCACAC
ACTGGCTTAAGATGACAACGCGAGGCAAGCTAAACAGATCTTTATATTGAATTTTCAAAAATTCTTACTT
TTTTTTTGGATGGACGCAAAGAAGTTTAATAATCATATTACATGGCATTACCACCATATACATATCCATA
TACATATCCATATCTAATCTTACTTATATGTTGTGGAAATGTAAAGAGCCCCATTATCTTAGCCTAAAAA
AACCTTCTCTTTGGAACTTTCAGTAATACGCTTAACTGCTCATTGCTATATTGAAGTGCGCGCGCGCGTG
GGCGAGCGTGGGCGAGCGTGGGCGTCTAGACCGTGCGTCCTCGTCTTCACCGGTCGCGTTCCTGAAACGC
AGATGTGCCTCGCGCCGCACTGCTCCGAACAATAAAGATTCTACAATACTAGCTTTTATGGTTATGAAGA
GGAAAAATTGGCAGTAACCTGGCCCCACAAACCTTCAAATTAACGAATCAAATTAACAACCATAGGATGA
TAATGCGATTAGTTTTTTAGCCTTATTTCTGGGGTAATTAATCAGCGAAGCGATGATTTTTGATCTATTA
ACAGATATATAAATGGAAAAGCTGCATAACCACTTTAACTAATACTTTCAACATTTTCAGTTTGTATTAC
TTCTTATTCAAATGTCATAAAAGTATCAACAAAAAATTGTTAATATACCTCTATACTTTAACGTCAAGGA
GAAAAAACTATAGGTACTATGGTGTCCAAAGGAGAGGAGTTAATCAAGGAAAACATGAGAATGAAAGTTG
TCATGGAGGGCTCCGTTAATGGTCACCAATTCAAGTGTACAGGGGAAGGTGAAGGTAATCCTTACATGGG
TACACAAACTATGAGAATTAAAGTAATTGAAGGCGGACCACTACCATTTGCATTTGACATTCTGGCAACG
TCATTCATGTACGGATCACGAACTTTCATCAAGTACCCTAAAGGTATACCAGACTTTTTCAAGCAATCTT
TTCCAGAGGGTTTTACATGGGAAAGGGTTACAAGATACGAAGATGGGGGTGTCGTCACAGTTATGCAAGA
TACTTCATTAGAAGATGGCTGCCTTGTCTATCATGTGCAAGTAAGAGGGGTGAATTTTCCTTCTAACGGA
CCTGTGATGCAGAAAAAGACCAAAGGTTGGGAACCAAATACTGAAATGATGTACCCAGCTGATGGAGGTT
TGAGAGGCTACACACACATGGCGCTTAAAGTTGATGGTGGAGGTCATTTGTCTTGTAGTTTTGTTACCAC
TTATCGTTCTAAAAAGACTGTTGGCAATATCAAAATGCCAGGAATACATGCTGTAGACCACAGACTAGAA
AGACTCGAAGAGAGCGATAACGAAATGTTCGTTGTACAGAGAGAGCATGCCGTAGCCAAATTTGCTGGCT
TAGGCGGTGGTATGGATGAATTGTATAAGGGATCCTAACTCGAGGCGAATTTCTTATGATTTATGATTTT
TATTATTAAATAAGTTATAAAAAAAATAAGTGTATACAAATTTTAAAGTGACTCTTAGGTTTTAAAACGA
AAATTCTTATTCTTGAGTAACTCTTTCCTGTAGGTCAGGTTGCTTTCTCAGGTATAGCATGAGGTCGCTC
TTATTGACCACACCTCTACCGGCATGCCGAGCAAATGCCTGCAAATCGCTCCCCATTTCGCTGAGCAGTT
ACAGAGATGTTACGAACCACTAGTGCACTGCAGTACACGGTTTCCTTGAAATTTTTTTGATTCGGTAATC
TCCGAACAGAAGGAAGAACGAAGGAAGGAGCACAGACTTAGATTGGTATATATACGCATATGTAGTGTTG
AAGAAACATGAAATTGCCCAGTATTCTTAACCCAACTGCACAGAACAAAAACGTGCAGGAAACGAAGATA
AATCATGTCGAAAGCTACATATAAGGAACGTGCTGCTACTCATCCTAGTCCTGTTGCTGCCAAGCTATTT
AATATCATGCACGAAAAGCAAACAAACTTGTGTGCTTCATTGGATGTTCGTACCACCAAGGAATTACTGG
AGTTAGTTGAAGCATTAGGTCCCAAAATTTGTTTACTAAAAACACATGTGGATATCTTGACTGATTTTTC
CATGGAGGGCACAGTTAAGCCGCTAAAGGCATTATCCGCCAAGTACAATTTTTTACTCTTCGAGGACAGA
AAATTTGCTGACATTGGTAATACAGTCAAATTGCAGTACTCTGCGGGTGTATACAGAATAGCAGAATGGG
CAGACATTACGAATGCACACGGTGTGGTGGGCCCAGGTATTGTTAGCGGTTTGAAGCAGGCGGCAGAAGA
AGTAACAAAGGAACCTAGAGGCCTTTTGATGTTAGCAGAATTGTCATGCAAGGGCTCCCTATCTACTGGA
GAATATACTAAGGGTACTGTTGACATTGCGAAGAGCGACAAAGATTTTGTTATCGGCTTTATTGCTCAAA
GAGACATGGGTGGAAGAGATGAAGGTTACGATTGGTTGATTATGACACCCGGTGTGGGTTTAGATGACAA
GGGAGATGCATTGGGTCAACAGTATAGAACCGTGGATGATGTGGTTTCTACAGGATCTGACATTATTATT
GTTGGAAGAGGACTATTTGCAAAGGGAAGGGATGCTAAGGTAGAGGGTGAACGTTACAGAAAAGCAGGCT
GGGAAGCATATTTGAGAAGATGCGGCCAGCAAAACTAAAAAACTGTATTATAAGTAAATGCATGTATACT
AAACTCACAAATTAGAGCTTCAATTTAATTATATCAGTTATTACCCGAGTAGAGCACTTGAATCCACTGC
CCCGGGAATCTCGGTCGTAATGATTTCTATAATGACGAAAAAAAAAAAATTGGAAAGAAAAAGCTTCATG
GCCTTTATAAAAAGGAACTATCCAATACCTCGCCAGAACCAAGTAACAGTATTTTACGGGGCACAAATCA
AGAACAATAAGACAGGACTGTAAAGATGGACGCATTGAACTCCAAAGAACAACAAGAGTTCCAAAAAGTA
GTGGAACAAAAGCAAATGAAGGATTTCATGCGTTTGTACTCTAATCTGGTAGAAAGATGTTTCACAGACT
GTGTCAATGACTTCACAACATCAAAGCTAACCAATAAGGAACAAACATGCATCATGAAGTGCTCAGAAAA
GTTCTTGAAGCATAGCGAACGTGTAGGGCAGCGTTTCCAAGAACAAAACGCTGCCTTGGGACAAGGCTTG
GGCCGATAAGGTGTACTGGCGTATATATATCTAATTATGTATCTCTGGTGTAGCCCATTTTTAGCATGTA
AATATAAAGACCGAGCGGCCGCGTGTTACAACCAATTAACCAATTCTGATTAGAAAAACTCATCGAGCAT
CAAATGAAACTGCAATTTATTCATATCAGGATTATCAATACCATATTTTTGAAAAAGCCGTTTCTGTAAT
GAAGGAGAAAACTCACCGAGGCAGTTCCATAGGATGGCAAGATCCTGGTATCGGTCTGCGATTCCGACTC
GTCCAACATCAATACAACCTATTAATTTCCCCTCGTCAAAAATAAGGTTATCAAGTGAGAAATCACCATG
AGTGACGACTGAATCCGGTGAGAATGGCAAAAGCTTATGCATTTCTTTCCAGACTTGTTCAACAGGCCAG
CCATTACGCTCGTCATCAAAATCACTCGCATCAACCAAACCGTTATTCATTCGTGATTGCGCCTGAGCGA
GGCGAAATACGCGATCGCTGTTAAAAGGACAATTACAAACAGGAATCGAATGCAACCGGCGCAGGAACAC
TGCCAGCGCATCAACAATATTTTCACCTGAATCAGGATATTCTTCTAATACCTGGAATGCTGTTTTCCCG
GGGATCGCAGTGGTGAGTAACCATGCATCATCAGGAGTACGGATAAAATGCTTGATGGTCGGAAGAGGCA
TAAATTCCGTCAGCCAGTTTAGTCTGACCATCTCATCTGTAACATCATTGGCAACGCTACCTTTGCCATG
TTTCAGAAACAACTCTGGCGCATCGGGCTTCCCATACAATCGATAGATTGTCGCACCTGATTGCCCGACA
TTATCGCGAGCCCATTTATACCCATATAAATCAGCATCCATGTTGGAATTTAATCGCGGCCTGGAGCAAG
ACGTTTCCCGTTGAATATGGCTCATAACACCCCTTGTATTACTGTTTATGTAAGCAGACAGTTTTATTGT
TCATGATGATATATTTTTATCTTGTGCAATGTAACATCAGAGATTTTGAGACACAACGTGGCTTTGTTGA
ATAAATCGAACTTTTGCTGAGTTGAAGGATCAGTCATGACCAAAATCCCTTAACGTGAGTTTTCGTTCCA
CTGAGCGTCAGACCCCGTAGAAAAGATCAAAGGATCTTCTTGAGATCCTTTTTTTCTGCGCGTAATCTGC
TGCTTGCAAACAAAAAAACCACCGCTACCAGCGGTGGTTTGTTTGCCGGATCAAGAGCTACCAACTCTTT
TTCCGAAGGTAACTGGCTTCAGCAGAGCGCAGATACCAAATACTGTTCTTCTAGTGTAGCCGTAGTTAGG
CCACCACTTCAAGAACTCTGTAGCACCGCCTACATACCTCGCTCTGCTAATCCTGTTACCAGTGGCTGCT
GCCAGTGGCGATAAGTCGTGTCTTACCGGGTTGGACTCAAGACGATAGTTACCGGATAAGGCGCAGCGGT
CGGGCTGAACGGGGGGTTCGTGCACACAGCCCAGCTTGGAGCGAACGACCTACACCGAACTGAGATACCT
ACAGCGTGAGCTATGAGAAAGCGCCACGCTTCCCGAAGGGAGAAAGGCGGACAGGTATCCGGTAAGCGGC
AGGGTCGGAACAGGAGAGCGCACGAGGGAGCTTCCAGGGGGAAACGCCTGGTATCTTTATAGTCCTGTCG
GGTTTCGCCACCTCTGACTTGAGCGTCGATTTTTGTGATGCTCGTCAGGGGGGCGGAGCCTATGGAAAAA
CGCCAGCAACGCGGCCTTTTTACGGTTCCTGGCCTTTTGCTGGCCTTTTGCTCACATGTTCTTTCCTGCG
TTATCCCCTGATTCTGTGGATAACCGTGCGGCCGCCAATGCTAAATTCGAGTGAAACACAGGAAGATCAG
AAAATCCTCATTTCATCCATATTAACAATAATTTCAAATGTTTATTTGCATTATTTGAAACTAGGCAAGA
CAAGCAACGAAACGTTTTTGAAAATTTTGAGTATTTTCAATAAATTTGTAGAGGACTCAGATATTGAAAA
AAAGCTACAGCAATTAATACTTGATAAGAAGAGTATTGAGAAGGGCAACGGTTCATCATCTCATGGATCT
GCACATGAACAAACACCAGAGTCAAACGACGTTGAAATTGAGGCTACTGCGCCAATTGATGACAATACAG
ACGATGATAACAAACCGAAGTTATCTGATGTAGAAAAGGATTAAAGATGCTAAGAGATAGTGATGATATT
TCATAAATAATGTAATTCTATATATGTTAATTACCTTTTTTGCGAGGCATATTTATGGTGAAGGATAAGT
TTTGACCATCAAAGAAGGTTAATGTGGCTGTGGTTTCAGGGTCCATAAAGCCCACATGGATAACATTACC
CCTGAATTCGCATCTAGACTGAACTGGCCGATAATTGCAGACGAACGCCTTGCCAACAGGGAGTTCTTCA
GAGACATGGAGGCTCAAAACGAAATTATTGACAGCCTAGACATCAATAGTCATACAACAGAAAGCGACCA
CCCAACTTTGGCTGATAATAGCGTATAAACAATGCATACTTTGTACGTTCAAAATACAATGCAGTAGATA
TATTTATGCATATTACATATAATACATATCACATAGGAAGCAACAGGCGCGTTGGACTTTTAATTTTCGA
GGACCGCGAATCCTTACATCACACCCAATCCCCCACAAGTGATCCCCCACACACCATAGCTTCAAAATGT
TTCTACTCCTTTTTTACTCTTCCAGATTTTCTCGGACTCCGCGCATCGCCGTACCACTTCAAAACACCCA
AGCACAGCATACTAAATTTCCCCTCTTTCTTCCTCTAGGGTGTCGTTAATTACCCGTACTAAAGGTTTGG
AAAAGAAAAAAGACACCGCCTCGTTTCTTTTTCTTCGTCGAAAAAGGCAATAAAAATTTTTATCACGTTT
CTTTTTCTTGAAAATTTTTTTTTTTGATTTTTTTCTCTTTCGATGACCTCCCATTGATATTTAAGTTAAT
AAACGGTCATCAATTTCTCAAGTTTCAGTTTCATTTTTCTTGTTCTATTACAACTTTTTTTACTTCTTGC
TCATTAGAAAGAAAGCATAGCAATCTAATCTAAGTTTTAATTACAAAAGATCTATGGATAAAGCGGAATT
AATTCCCGAGCCTCCAAAAAAGAAGAGAAAGGTCGAATTGGGTACCGCC
